Addgene plasmid #239741: pKG3668_pGEEC578_pShip-EFS-rtTA-P2A-iRFP720-bGH
Purpose: Plasmid expressing a doxycycline-inducible transcriptional activator
Depositing lab: Kate Galloway. Depositing organization: Massachusetts Institute of Technology. Publication: High-resolution profiling reveals coupled transcriptional and translational regulation of transgenes. Peterman EL, Ploessl DS, Love KS, Sanabria V, Daniels RF, Johnstone CP, Godavarti DR, Kabaria SR, Oakes CG, Pai AA, Galloway KE. Nucleic Acids Research, Volume 53, Issue 11, 24 June 2025, gkaf528 10.1093/nar/gkaf528 PubMed 39651241.
Backbone
  Vector backbone: pShip
  Vector type: Synthetic Biology
Growth in bacteria
  Bacterial resistance: Kanamycin, 50 μg/mL
  Growth temperature: 30°C
  Growth strain: NEB Stable
  Copy number: High Copy
Gene/Insert
  Gene/Insert name: rtTA-P2A-iRFP720
  Species: Synthetic
  Cloning method: Golden Gate
Terms and licenses: Academic/Nonprofit Terms; Industry Terms: Not Available to Industry
Depositor comments: Please visit https://doi.org/10.1101/2024.11.26.625483 for bioRxiv preprint.
How to cite: pKG3668_pGEEC578_pShip-EFS-rtTA-P2A-iRFP720-bGH was a gift from Kate Galloway (Addgene plasmid # 239741 ; http://n2t.net/addgene:239741 ; RRID:Addgene_239741)
