[The description below was written by a language model from this plasmid's Addgene catalogue record and pLannotate feature annotations shown in this document.]
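Description:
pKG3668_pGEEC578_pShip-EFS-rtTA-P2A-iRFP720-bGH is a compact (about 4.3 kb) synthetic-biology plasmid built on the pShip backbone by Golden Gate assembly. It is designed to express a doxycycline-responsive transcriptional activator, most likely in mammalian cells given its promoter and polyadenylation elements. It is propagated in E. coli from a high-copy ColE1/pUC-type origin and selected with kanamycin through an aph(3')-Ia resistance gene. The rrnB T1 and T2 terminators in the backbone probably insulate the cloning region from bacterial read-through transcription. No viral packaging elements, integration sites or dedicated mammalian selection cassette are annotated, so it appears to be a plain expression plasmid for direct delivery such as transfection.

The payload is a single transcription unit. The EFS promoter (the short, intronless core of the human EF-1α promoter) drives constitutive expression of an rtTA-P2A-iRFP720 open reading frame, which ends at a bovine growth hormone polyadenylation signal. The automated annotation labels only the TetR-derived DNA-binding portion of rtTA. The unannotated stretch between it and iRFP720 presumably holds the activation domain and the P2A sequence named in the construct title. The P2A peptide causes ribosomal skipping, so rtTA and the near-infrared fluorescent protein iRFP720 are made as separate proteins from one mRNA. iRFP720 needs biliverdin as a cofactor. Its fluorescence serves as a proxy for activator dosage and marks the cells that received the plasmid.

In the presence of doxycycline, rtTA binds tet-operator (TRE) promoters and switches on a gene carried on a separate construct. The plasmid therefore supplies the activator half of a Tet-On system, here associated with work profiling transcriptional and translational regulation of transgenes.
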