Features (pLannotate 1.2.2; 8 found; start..end, strand, type, name):
      5..216     +  promoter       EF-1α core promoter: core promoter for human elongation factor EF-1α
    228..845     +  CDS            tetR: TETR2_ECOLX - Experimental evidence at protein level: Swiss-Prot protein existence level 1. TetR is the repressor of the tetracycline resistance element; its N-terminal region forms a helix-turn-helix structure and binds DNA. Binding of tetracycline to TetR reduces the repressor affinity for the tetracycline resistance gene (tetA) promoter operator sites. From Escherichia coli.
   1050..1997    +  CDS            iRFP720: iRFP720 is a basic (constitutively fluorescent) near ir fluorescent protein published in 2013, derived from Rhodopseudomonas palustris. It has low acid sensitivity. It requires the cofactor biliverdin for fluorescence.
   2012..2236    +  polyA_signal   bGH poly(A) signal: bovine growth hormone polyadenylation signal
   2358..3167    +  CDS            KanR: aminoglycoside phosphotransferase; aph(3')-Ia; confers resistance to kanamycin in bacteria or G418 (Geneticin®) in eukaryotes
   3257..3845    +  rep_origin     ori: high-copy-number ColE1/pMB1/pBR322/pUC origin of replication
   4013..4056    -  terminator     rrnB T1 terminator: Escherichia coli rrnB; transcription terminator T1 from the E. coli rrnB gene
   4188..4215    +  terminator     rrnB T2 terminator: transcription terminator T2 from the E. coli rrnB gene
>Addgene plasmid #239741 | pKG3668_pGEEC578_pShip-EFS-rtTA-P2A-iRFP720-bGH | addgene full sequence | sequence record 476961 | Addgene NGS Result
TACTGGGCAGAGCGCACATCGCCCACAGTCCCCGAGAAGTTGGGGGGAGGGGTCGGCAATTGAACCGGTG
CCTAGAGAAGGTGGCGCGGGGTAAACTGGGAAAGTGATGTCGTGTACTGGCTCCGCCTTTTTCCCGAGGG
TGGGGGAGAACCGTATATAAGTGCAGTAGTCGCCGTGAACGTTCTTTTTCGCAACGGGTTTGCCGCCAGA
ACACAGTAATGGCCACCATGAGCCGGCTGGACAAGAGCAAAGTGATCAACAGCGCCCTGGAACTGCTGAA
CGGCGTGGGCATCGAGGGCCTGACCACCCGGAAGCTGGCCCAGAAACTGGGCGTGGAACAGCCCACCCTG
TACTGGCACGTGAAGAACAAGCGGGCCCTGCTGGACGCCCTGCCCATCGAGATGCTGGACCGGCACCACA
CCCACAGCTGCCCTCTGGAAGGCGAGAGCTGGCAGGACTTCCTGCGGAACAACGCCAAGAGCTACAGATG
CGCCCTGCTGAGCCACCGGGACGGCGCCAAAGTGCACCTGGGCACCAGACCCACCGAGAAGCAGTACGAG
ACACTGGAAAACCAGCTGGCCTTCCTGTGCCAGCAGGGCTTCAGCCTGGAAAACGCCCTGTACGCCCTGA
GCGCCGTGGGCCACTTCACCCTGGGCTGCGTGCTGGAAGAACAGGAACACCAGGTCGCCAAAGAGGAAAG
AGAGACACCCACCACCGACAGCATGCCCCCCCTGCTGAAGCAGGCCATCGAGCTGTTCGACAGACAGGGC
GCCGAGCCCGCCTTCCTGTTCGGCCTGGAACTGATCATCTGCGGCCTCGAGAAGCAGCTGAAGTGCGAGA
GCGGCGGACCCACCGACGCCCTGGACGACTTCGACCTGGACATGCTGCCCGCCGATGCCCTGGATGATTT
TGATCTGGATATGCTCCCTGCTGACGCTCTCGATGACTTCGATCTCGATATGCTGCCAGGCGCTAGCGGC
CGCGGAAGCGGAGCTACTAACTTCAGCCTGCTGAAGCAGGCTGGAGACGTGGAGGAGAACCCTGGACCTA
TGGCGGAAGGATCCGTCGCCAGGCAGCCTGACCTCTTGACCTGCGACGATGAGCCGATCCATATCCCCGG
TGCCATCCAACCGCATGGACTGCTGCTCGCCCTCGCCGCCGACATGACGATCGTTGCCGGCAGCGACAAC
CTTCCCGAACTCACCGGACTGGCGATCGGCGCCCTGATCGGCCGCTCTGCGGCCGATGTCTTCGACTCGG
AGACGCACAACCGTCTGACGATCGCCTTGGCCGAGCCCGGGGCGGCCGTCGGAGCACCGATCACTGTCGG
CTTCACGATGCGAAAGGACGCAGGCTTCATCGGCTCCTGGCATCGCCATGATCAGCTCATCTTCCTCGAG
CTCGAGCCTCCCCAGCGGGACGTCGCCGAGCCGCAGGCGTTCTTCCGCCGCACCAACAGCGCCATCCGCC
GCCTGCAGGCCGCCGAAACCTTGGAAAGCGCCTGCGCCGCCGCGGCGCAAGAGGTGCGGAAGATTACCGG
CTTCGATCGGGTGATGATCTATCGCTTCGCCTCCGACTTCAGCGGGTCCGTGATCGCAGAGGATCGGTGC
GCCGAGGTCGAGTCAAAACTAGGCCTGCACTATCCTGCCTCATTCATCCCGGCGCAGGCCCGTCGGCTCT
ATACCATCAACCCGGTACGGATCATTCCCGATATCAATTATCGGCCGGTGCCGGTCACCCCAGACCTCAA
TCCGGTCACCGGGCGGCCGATTGATCTTAGCTTCGCCATCCTGCGCAGCGTCTCGCCCAACCATCTGGAG
TTCATGCGCAACATAGGCATGCACGGCACGATGTCGATCTCGATTTTGCGCGGCGAGCGACTGTGGGGAT
TGATCGTTTGCCATCACCGAACGCCGTACTACGTCGATCTCGATGGCCGCCAAGCCTGCGAGCTAGTCGC
CCAGGTTCTGGCCTGGCAGATCGGCGTGATGGAAGAGTAACAACGTTGCACCTGTGCCTTCTAGTTGCCA
GCCATCTGTTGTTTGCCCCTCCCCCGTGCCTTCCTTGACCCTGGAAGGTGCCACTCCCACTGTCCTTTCC
TAATAAAATGAGGAAATTGCATCGCATTGTCTGAGTAGGTGTCATTCTATTCTGGGGGGTGGGGTGGGGC
AGGACAGCAAGGGGGAGGATTGGGAAGACAATAGCAGGCATGCTGGGGATGCGGTGGGCTCTATGGCGCT
CGCTGACTGCAGGTGCCCGTGTCTCAAAATCTCTGATGTTACATTGCACAAGATAAAAATATATCATCAT
GAACAATAAAACTGTCTGCTTACATAAACAGTAATACAAGGGGTGTTATGAGCCATATTCAACGGGAAAC
GTCGAGGCCGCGATTAAATTCCAACATGGATGCTGATTTATATGGGTATAAATGGGCTCGCGATAATGTC
GGGCAATCAGGTGCGACAATCTATCGCTTGTATGGGAAGCCCGATGCGCCAGAGTTGTTTCTGAAACATG
GCAAAGGTAGCGTTGCCAATGATGTTACAGATGAGATGGTCAGACTAAACTGGCTGACGGAATTTATGCC
TCTTCCGACCATCAAGCATTTTATCCGTACTCCTGGTGATGCATGGTTACTCACCACTGCGATCCCCGGA
AAAACAGCATTCCAGGTATTAGAAGAATATCCTGATTCAGGTGAAAATATTGTTGATGCGCTGGCAGTGT
TCCTGCGCCGGTTGCATTCGATTCCTGTTTGTAATTGTCCTTTTAACAGCGATCGCGTATTTCGTCTAGC
TCAGGCGCAATCACGAATGAATAACGGTTTGGTTGATGCGAGTGATTTTGATGACGAGCGTAATGGCTGG
CCTGTTGAACAAGTCTGGAAAGAAATGCATAAACTTTTGCCATTCTCACCGGATTCAGTCGTCACTCATG
GTGATTTCTCACTTGATAACCTTATTTTTGACGAGGGGAAATTAATAGGTTGTATTGATGTTGGACGAGT
CGGAATCGCAGACCGATACCAGGATCTTGCCATCCTATGGAACTGCCTCGGTGAGTTTTCTCCTTCATTA
CAGAAACGGCTTTTTCAAAAATATGGTATTGATAATCCTGATATGAATAAATTGCAGTTTCATTTGATGC
TCGATGAGTTTTTCTAATCAGAATTGGTTAATTGGTTGTAACATTATTCAGATTGGGCCCCGTTCCACTG
AGCGTCAGACCCCGTAGAAAAGATCAAAGGATCTTCTTGAGATCCTTTTTTTCTGCGCGTAATCTGCTGC
TTGCAAACAAAAAAACCACCGCTACCAGCGGTGGTTTGTTTGCCGGATCAAGAGCTACCAACTCTTTTTC
CGAAGGTAACTGGCTTCAGCAGAGCGCAGATACCAAATACTGTTCTTCTAGTGTAGCCGTAGTTAGGCCA
CCACTTCAAGAACTCTGTAGCACCGCCTACATACCTCGCTCTGCTAATCCTGTTACCAGTGGCTGCTGCC
AGTGGCGATAAGTCGTGTCTTACCGGGTTGGACTCAAGACGATAGTTACCGGATAAGGCGCAGCGGTCGG
GCTGAACGGGGGGTTCGTGCACACAGCCCAGCTTGGAGCGAACGACCTACACCGAACTGAGATACCTACA
GCGTGAGCTATGAGAAAGCGCCACGCTTCCCGAAGGGAGAAAGGCGGACAGGTATCCGGTAAGCGGCAGG
GTCGGAACAGGAGAGCGCACGAGGGAGCTTCCAGGGGGAAACGCCTGGTATCTTTATAGTCCTGTCGGGT
TTCGCCACCTCTGACTTGAGCGTCGATTTTTGTGATGCTCGTCAGGGGGGCGGAGCCTATGGAAAAACGC
CAGCAACGCGGCCTTTTTACGGTTCCTGGCCTTTTGCTGGCCTTTTGCTCACATGTTCTTTCCTGCGTTA
TCCCCTGATTCTGTGGATAACCGTATTACCGCTAGCATGGATCTCGGGGACGTCTAACTACTAAGCGAGA
GTAGGGAACTGCCAGGCATCAAATAAAACGAAAGGCTCAGTCGGAAGACTGGGCCTTTCGTTTTATCTGT
TGTTTGTCGGTGAACGCTCTCCTGAGTAGGACAAATCCGCCGGGAGCGGATTTGAACGTTGTGAAGCAAC
GGCCCGGAGGGTGGCGGGCAGGACGCCCGCCATAAACTGCCAGGCATCAAACTAAGCAGAAGGCCATCCT
GACGGATGGCCTTTTTGCGTTTCTACAAACTCTTCCTGTTAGTTAGTTACTTAAGCTCGGGCCCACCTGC
AGTCTACT
